>Addgene plasmid #220341 | V5-BS2-NES (Cytosol) | addgene full sequence | sequence record 436846 | Addgene NGS Result
ATTGATTATTGACTAGTTATTAATAGTAATCAATTACGGGGTCATTAGTTCATAGCCCATATATGGAGTT
CCGCGTTACATAACTTACGGTAAATGGCCCGCCTGGCTGACCGCCCAACGACCCCCGCCCATTGACGTCA
ATAATGACGTATGTTCCCATAGTAACGCCAATAGGGACTTTCCATTGACGTCAATGGGTGGAGTATTTAC
GGTAAACTGCCCACTTGGCAGTACATCAAGTGTATCATATGCCAAGTCCGCCCCCTATTGACGTCAATGA
CGGTAAATGGCCCGCCTGGCATTATGCCCAGTACATGACCTTACGGGACTTTCCTACTTGGCAGTACATC
TACGTATTAGTCATCGCTATTACCATGGTGATGCGGTTTTGGCAGTACACCAATGGGCGTGGATAGCGGT
TTGACTCACGGGGATTTCCAAGTCTCCACCCCATTGACGTCAATGGGAGTTTGTTTTGGCACCAAAATCA
ACGGGACTTTCCAAAATGTCGTAATAACCCCGCCCCGTTGACGCAAATGGGCGGTAGGCGTGTACGGTGG
GAGGTCTATATAAGCAGAGCTGGTTTAGTGAACCGTCAGATCACTAGAAGCTTTATTGCGGTAGTTTATC
ACAGTTAAATTGCTAACGCAGTCAGTGCTTCTGACACAACAGTCTCGAACTTAAGCTGCAGAAGTTGGTC
GTGAGGCACTGGGCAGGTAAGTATCAAGGTTACAAGACAGGTTTAAGGAGACCAATAGAAACTGGGCTTG
TCGAGACAGAGAAGACTCTTGCGTTTCTGATAGGCACCTATTGGTCTTACTGACATCCACTTTGCCTTTC
TCTCCACAGGTGTCCACTCCCAGTTCAATTACAGCTCTTAAGGCTAGAGTATGCCACCATGGGCAAGCCC
ATCCCCAACCCCCTGCTGGGCCTGGACAGCACCACTCATCAAATAGTAACGACTCAATACGGCAAAGTAA
AAGGCACAACGGAAAACGGCGTACATAAGTGGAAAGGCATCCCCTATGCCAAGCCGCCTGTCGGACAATG
GCGTTTTAAAGCACCTGAGCCGCCTGAAGTGTGGGAAGATGTGCTTGATGCCACAGCGTACGGCTCTATT
TGCCCGCAGCCGTCTGATTTGCTGTCACTTTCGTATACTGAGCTGCCCCGCCAGTCCGAGGATTGCTTGT
ATGTCAATGTATTTGCGCCTGACACCCCAAGTAAAAATCTTCCTGTCATGGTGTGGATTCACGGAGGCGC
TTTTTATCTAGGAGCGGGCAGTGAGCCATTGTATGACGGATCAAAACTTGCGGCACAGGGAGAAGTCATT
GTCGTTACATTGAACTATCGGCTGGGGCCGTTTGGCTTTTTGCACTTGTCTTCATTTAATGAGGCGTATT
CTGATAACCTTGGGCTTTTAGACCAAGCCGCCGCGCTGAAATGGGTGCGAGAGAATATTTCAGCGTTTGG
CGGTGATCCCGATAACGTAACAGTATTTGGAGAATCCGCCGGCGGGATGAGCATTGCCGCGCTGCTTGCT
ATGCCTGCGGCAAAAGGCCTGTTCCAGAAAGCAATCATGGAAAGCGGCGCTTCTCGAACGATGACGAAAG
AACAAGCGGCGAGCACCTCGGCAGCCTTTTTACAGGTCCTTGGGATTAACGAGGGCCAACTGGATAAATT
GCATACGGTTTCTGCGGAAGATTTGCTAAAAGCGGCTGATCAGCTTCGGATTGCAGAAAAAGAAAATATC
TTTCAGCTGTTCTTCCAGCCCGCCCTTGATCCGAAAACGCTGCCTGAAGAACCAGAAAAAGCGATCGCAG
AAGGGGCTGCTTCCGGTATTCCGCTATTAATTGGAACAACCCGTGATGAAGGATATTTATTTTTCACCCC
GGATTCAGACGTTCATTCTCAGGAAACGCTTGATGCAGCGCTCGAGTATTTACTAGGGAAGCCGCTGGCA
GAGAAAGTTGCCGATTTGTATCCGCGTTCTCTGGAAAGCCAAATTCACATGATGACTGATTTATTATTTT
GGCGCCCTGCCGTCGCCTATGCATCCGCACAGTCTCATTACGCCCCTGTCTGGATGTACAGGTTCGATTG
GCACCCGAAGAAGCCGCCGTACAATAAAGCGTTTCACGCATTAGAGCTTCCTTTTGTCTTTGGAAATCTG
GACGGATTGGAACGAATGGCAAAAGCGGAGATTACGGATGAGGTGAAACAGCTTTCTCACACGATACAAT
CAGCGTGGATCACGTTCGCCAAAACAGGAAACCCAAGCACCGAAGCTGTGAATTGGCCTGCGTATCATGA
AGAAACGAGAGAGACGCTGATTTTAGACTCAGAGATTACGATCGAAAACGATCCCGAATCTGAAAAAAGG
CAGAAGCTATTCCCTTCAAAAGGAGAAGGATCCCTGCAGCTGCCTCCCCTGGAGCGCCTGACCCTGGACT
AATGTTTAAACGAATTCGGGCTCGGTACCCGGGGATCCTCTAGAGTCGACCTGCAGGCATGCAAGCTGAT
CCGGCTGCTAACAAAGCCCGAAAGGAAGCTGAGTTGGCTGCTGCCACCGCTGAGCAATAACTAGCATAAC
CCCTTGGGGCGGCCGCTTCGAGCAGACATGATAAGATACATTGATGAGTTTGGACAAACCACAACTAGAA
TGCAGTGAAAAAAATGCTTTATTTGTGAAATTTGTGATGCTATTGCTTTATTTGTAACCATTATAAGCTG
CAATAAACAAGTTAACAACAACAATTGCATTCATTTTATGTTTCAGGTTCAGGGGGAGATGTGGGAGGTT
TTTTTAAGCAAGTAAAACCTCTACAAATGTGGTAAAATCGAATTCTAATGGATCCTCTTTGCGCTTGCGT
TTTCCCTTGTCCAGATAGCCCAGTAGCTGACATTCATCCGGGGTCAGCACCGTTTCTGCGGACTGGCTTT
CTACGTGTTCCGCTTCCTTTAGCAGCCCTTGCGCCCTGAGTGCTTGCGGCAGCGTGAGCTTCAAAAGAAT
TGCCAGCTGGGGCGCCCTCTGGTAAGGTTGGGAAGCCCTGCAAAGTAAACTGGATGGCTTTCTTGCCGCC
AAGGATCTGATGGCGCAGGGGATCAAGATCTGATCAAGAGACAGGATGACGGTCGTTTAGCATGCTTGAA
CAAGATGGATTGCACGCAGGTTCTCCGGCCGCTTGGGTGGAGAGGCTATTCGGCTATGACTGGGCACAAC
AGACAATCGGCTGCTCTGATGCCGCCGTGTTCCGGCTGTCAGCGCAGGGGCGCCCGGTTCTTTTTGTCAA
GACCGACCTGTCCGGTGCCCTGAATGAACTGCAGGACGAGGCAGCGCGGCTATCGTGGCTGGCCACGACG
GGCGTTCCTTGCGCAGCTGTGCTCGACGTTGTCACTGAAGCGGGAAGGGACTGGCTGCTATTGGGCGAAG
TGCCGGGGCAGGATCTCCTGTCATCTCACCTTGCTCCTGCCGAGAAAGTATCCATCATGGCTGATGCAAT
GCGGCGGCTGCATACGCTTGATCCGGCTACCTGCCCATTCGACCACCAAGCGAAACATCGCATCGAGCGA
GCACGCACTCGGATGGAAGCCGGTCTTGTCGATCAGGATGATCTGGACGAAGAGCATCAGGGGCTCGCGC
CAGCCGAACTGTTCGCCAAGCTCAAGGCGCGTATGCCGGATGGTGAGGATCTCGTCGTGACTCATGGCGA
TGCCTGCTTGCCGAATATCATGGTGGAAAATGGCCGCTTTTCTGGATTCATCGACTGTGGCCGGCTGGGT
GTGGCGGACCGCTATCAGGACATAGCGTTGGCTACCCGTGATATTGCTGAAGAGCTTGGCGGCGAATGGG
CTGACCGCTTCCTCGTGCTTTACGGTATCGCCGCTCCCGATTCGCAGCGCATCGCCTTCTATCGCCTTCT
TGACGAGTTCTTCTGAGCGGGACTCTGGGGTTCGAAATGACCGACCAAGCGACGCCCAACCGGTATCAGC
TCACTCAAAGGCGGTAATACGGTTATCCACAGAATCAGGGGATAACGCAGGAAAGAACATGTGAGCAAAA
GGCCAGCAAAAGGCCAGGAACCGTAAAAAGGCCGCGTTGCTGGCGTTTTTCCATAGGCTCCGCCCCCCTG
ACGAGCATCACAAAAATCGACGCTCAAGTCAGAGGTGGCGAAACCCGACAGGACTATAAAGATACCAGGC
GTTTCCCCCTGGAAGCTCCCTCGTGCGCTCTCCTGTTCCGACCCTGCCGCTTACCGGATACCTGTCCGCC
TTTCTCCCTTCGGGAAGCGTGGCGCTTTCTCATAGCTCACGCTGTAGGTATCTCAGTTCGGTGTAGGTCG
TTCGCTCCAAGCTGGGCTGTGTGCACGAACCCCCCGTTCAGCCCGACCGCTGCGCCTTATCCGGTAACTA
TCGTCTTGAGTCCAACCCGGTAAGACACGACTTATCGCCACTGGCAGCAGCCACTGGTAACAGGATTAGC
AGAGCGAGGTATGTAGGCGGTGCTACAGAGTTCTTGAAGTGGTGGCCTAACTACGGCTACACTAGAAGGA
CAGTATTTGGTATCTGCGCTCTGCTGAAGCCAGTTACCTTCGGAAAAAGAGTTGGTAGCTCTTGATCCGG
CAAACAAACCACCGCTGGTAGCGGTGGTTTTTTTGTTTGCAAGCAGCAGATTACGCGCAGAAAAAAAGGA
TTTCAAGAAGATCCTTTGATCTTTTCTACGGGGTCTGACGCTCAGTGGAACGAAAACTCACGTTAAGTGA
TTTTGGTCATGAGATTATCAAAAAGGATCTTCACCTAGATCCTTTTATAGTCCGGAAATACAGGAACGCA
CGCTGGATGGCCCTTCGCTGGGATGGTGAAACCATGAAAAATGGCAGCTTCAGTGGATTAAGTGGGGGTA
ATGTGGCCTGTACCCTCTGGTTGCATAGGTATTCATACGGTTAAAATTTATCAGGCGCGATTGCGGCAGT
TTTTCGGGTGGTTTGTTGCCATTTTTACCTGTCTGCTGCCGTGATCGCGCTGAACGCGTTTTAGCGGTGC
GTACAATTAAGGGATTATGGTAAATCCACTTACTGTCTGCCCTCGTAGCCATCGAGATAAACCGCAGTAC
TCCGGCCACGATGCGTCCGGCGTAGAGGATCGAGATCTTCAATATTGGCCATTAGCCATATTATTCATTG
GTTATATAGCATAAATCAATATTGGCTATTGGCCATTGCATACGTTGTATCTATATCATAATATGTACAT
TTATATTGGCTCATGTCCAATATGACCGCCATGTTGGC
Features (pLannotate 1.2.2; 15 found; start..end, strand, type, name):
    379..578     +  promoter       CMV promoter: human cytomegalovirus (CMV) immediate early promoter
    717..849     +  intron         chimeric intron: chimera between introns from human β-globin and immunoglobulin heavy chain genes
    944..2407    +  CDS            pnbA: PNBA_BACSU - Also known as estB. Experimental evidence at protein level: Swiss-Prot protein existence level 1. Catalyzes hydrolysis of several beta-lactam antibiotic PNB esters to the corresponding free acid and PNB alcohol. From Bacillus subtilis (strain 168).
   2420..2446    +  CDS            NES: nuclear export signal from the HIV Rev protein (Fischer et al., 1995)
   2462..2517    +  misc_feature   MCS: pUC18/19 multiple cloning site
   2524..2573    +  CDS            SET1 (fragment): solubility-enhancement tag derived from T7 phage gene 10B
   2581..2600    +  terminator     T7 terminator (fragment): transcription terminator for bacteriophage T7 RNA polymerase
   2622..2743    -  polyA_signal   SV40 poly(A) signal: SV40 polyadenylation signal
   2766..2834    -  CDS            large T antigen (fragment): large T antigen from SV40 (simian virus 40)
   2855..3007    -  CDS            tnpA (fragment): TN5P_ECOLX - Also known as tnp. Experimental evidence at protein level: Swiss-Prot protein existence level 1. Mediates transposition of transposon Tn5 by a 'cut and paste' mechanism. First, the monomeric transposase binds the 19 bp inverted DNA repeats flanking the transposon. Then, dimerization of the DNA- bound transposase creates a synaptic DNA complex. After nicking of the first DNA strand, excision of the transposon proceeds through a series of intermediates. The transposase then mediates the insertion of the transposon at a new site by strand transfer. The activity of the wild- type tran
   3009..3110    +  CDS            tnpA (fragment): TN5P_ECOLX - Also known as tnp. Experimental evidence at protein level: Swiss-Prot protein existence level 1. Mediates transposition of transposon Tn5 by a 'cut and paste' mechanism. First, the monomeric transposase binds the 19 bp inverted DNA repeats flanking the transposon. Then, dimerization of the DNA- bound transposase creates a synaptic DNA complex. After nicking of the first DNA strand, excision of the transposon proceeds through a series of intermediates. The transposase then mediates the insertion of the transposon at a new site by strand transfer. The activity of the wild- type tran
   3142..3936    +  CDS            NeoR/KanR: aminoglycoside phosphotransferase from Tn5; aph(3')-II (or nptII); confers resistance to neomycin, kanamycin, and G418 (Geneticin®)
   4108..4696    -  rep_origin     ori: high-copy-number ColE1/pMB1/pBR322/pUC origin of replication
   4812..5095    +  misc_feature   cer region: ColE1-derived recombination site that helps to maintain plasmids as monomers
   5288..377     +  enhancer       CMV enhancer (across the origin): human cytomegalovirus immediate early enhancer
