[The description below was written by a language model from this plasmid's Addgene catalogue record and pLannotate feature annotations shown in this document.]
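Description:
V5-BS2-NES (Cytosol) is a roughly 5.3 kb mammalian expression plasmid, built on a backbone the record calls "d0", that directs the Bacillus subtilis esterase BS2 to the cytoplasm of transfected cells. It is propagated in E. coli through a high-copy ColE1/pUC-type origin and selected with kanamycin by the Tn5-derived aminoglycoside phosphotransferase (NeoR/KanR). A ColE1 cer site is also annotated; it helps resolve plasmid multimers so the plasmid is maintained as monomers. The short Tn5 transposase fragments flanking the resistance gene look like remnants of the marker's origin rather than functional elements. No mammalian promoter is annotated upstream of the resistance gene, so the record does not support assuming G418 selection in mammalian cells.

The expression cassette consists of the CMV immediate-early enhancer and promoter, then a chimeric β-globin/immunoglobulin intron that generally improves transcript processing and expression. The BS2 open reading frame follows and is annotated as pnbA (also known as estB), a para-nitrobenzyl esterase. According to the catalogue, a V5 epitope tag sits at the N terminus for detection, although the feature table does not annotate it separately. An HIV Rev-derived nuclear export signal is fused at the C terminus and keeps the enzyme out of the nucleus. Downstream are a pUC-type multiple cloning site and small fragments of a T7-derived solubility tag and the T7 terminator, probably cloning leftovers. An SV40 polyadenylation signal is also present but is annotated on the opposite strand. The associated publication concerns bioorthogonal masked acylating agents for proximity-dependent RNA labelling, which suggests the localized esterase unmasks such reagents within the cytosolic compartment.
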