Addgene plasmid #220341: V5-BS2-NES (Cytosol)
Purpose: Mammalian expression vector BS2 in cytoplasm
Depositing lab: Bryan Dickinson. Depositing organization: University of Chicago. Publication: Bioorthogonal masked acylating agents for proximity-dependent RNA labelling. Pani S, Qiu T, Kentala K, Azizi SA, Dickinson BC. Nat Chem. 2024 Apr 9. doi: 10.1038/s41557-024-01493-1. PubMed 38594368.
Backbone
  Vector backbone: d0
  Total vector size (bp): 5287
  Vector type: Mammalian Expression
Growth in bacteria
  Bacterial resistance: Kanamycin, 50 μg/mL
  Growth temperature: 37°C
  Growth strain: DH5alpha
  Copy number: Unknown
Gene/Insert
  Gene/Insert name: BS2
  Species: Bacillus subtilis
  Insert size (bp): 1554
  Promoter: CMV
  Tag / fusion protein: V5 tag (N terminal on insert); NES (Nuclear exclusion sequence) (C terminal on insert)
  Cloning method: Gibson Cloning
  Sequencing primers: 5′ CGCAAATGGGCGGTAGGCGTG
Terms and licenses: Academic/Nonprofit Terms; Industry Terms
How to cite: V5-BS2-NES (Cytosol) was a gift from Bryan Dickinson (Addgene plasmid # 220341 ; http://n2t.net/addgene:220341 ; RRID:Addgene_220341)
